Addgene plasmid #63501: pFusB3-16
Purpose: Encodes RVD positions 13-15 in TALEN assembly
Depositing lab: Stephen Ekker. Depositing organization: Mayo Foundation for Medical Education and Research. Publication: FusX: A rapid one-step TALE assembly system for genome science. Ma AC, McNulty MS, Tanya PL, Jarryd CM, Martinez-Galvez G, Argue DP, Lee HB, Urban MD, Bullard CE, Blackburn PR, Man TK, Clark KJ, Ekker SC. Hum Gene Ther. 2016 Jun;27(6):451-63. doi: 10.1089/hum.2015.172 PubMed 26854857.
Backbone
  Vector backbone: FusB3
  Backbone size w/o insert (bp): 2991
  Vector type: TALEN
Growth in bacteria
  Bacterial resistance: Spectinomycin, 50 μg/mL
  Growth temperature: 37°C
  Growth strain: DH5alpha
  Copy number: High Copy
Gene/Insert
  Gene/Insert name: NI NG NG (alt name: B3_ATT)
  Species: Synthetic
  Mutation: none
  Cloning method: Restriction Enzyme; 5′ cloning site BsaI (destroyed during cloning); 3′ cloning site BsaI (destroyed during cloning)
  Sequencing primers: 5′ pCR8_F1; 3′ pCR8_R1
Terms and licenses: Academic/Nonprofit Terms; Industry Terms: Not Available to Industry
How to cite: pFusB3-16 was a gift from Stephen Ekker (Addgene plasmid # 63501 ; http://n2t.net/addgene:63501 ; RRID:Addgene_63501)
