[The description below was written by a language model from this plasmid's Addgene catalogue record.]
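Description:
pFusB3-16 is a component plasmid from the FusX TALE assembly system, a library-based scheme for building custom TAL effector nuclease (TALEN) repeat arrays in a single step. It is built on the FusB3 backbone (about 3 kb without insert), classed in the record as a TALEN-type vector, and is maintained as a high-copy plasmid in standard E. coli cloning strains under spectinomycin selection. The origin of replication is not named in the record, and no feature table is provided, so the detailed layout of the backbone cannot be described beyond these fields. The listed sequencing primers are pCR8-type primers, which flank the insert position.

The payload is a synthetic trimer of TALE repeat modules carrying the repeat-variable diresidues (RVDs) NI, NG and NG. Under the standard TALE code, NI recognises adenine and NG recognises thymine, which matches the alternative insert name B3_ATT. This triplet is designated to occupy RVD positions 13–15 of the final repeat array. The trimer was cloned into the backbone through BsaI sites that were destroyed in the process, typical of Golden Gate cloning with type IIS enzymes, which cut outside their recognition sequences and allow seamless, ordered joining of fragments.

The plasmid has no expression function of its own, and the record lists no promoter, tag or reporter. It serves as one member of a pre-assembled set of RVD triplets. A user picks the library member that matches the target DNA sequence at each position block and combines these with the other components to generate a complete TALEN for genome editing.
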