>Addgene plasmid #63501 | pFusB3-16 | depositor partial sequence | sequence record 105520 | pFUSB3_ATT
AGTCTTAAGCGTCTCATGGCCTGACCCCGGACCAAGTGGTGGCTATCGCCAGCAACATTGGCGGCAAGCA
AGCGCTCGAAACGGTGCAGCGGCTGTTGCCGGTGCTGTGCCAGGACCATGGCCTGACCCCGGACCAAGTG
GTGGCTATCGCCAGCAACGGTGGCGGCAAGCAAGCGCTCGAAACGGTGCAGCGGCTGTTGCCGGTGCTGT
GCCAGGACCATGGCCTGACCCCGGACCAAGTGGTGGCTATCGCCAGCAACGGTGGCGGCAAGCAAGCGCT
CGAAACGGTGCAGCGGCTGTTGCCGGTGCTGTGCCAGGACCATGGCCTGACCCCGGACCAAGTGGTGGCT
ATCGAGACGTC
