>Addgene plasmid #63501 | pFusB3-16 | depositor partial sequence | sequence record 105521 | FusB3
CGTCTCATGGCCTGACCCCGGACCAAGTGGTGGCTATCGAGACCGGCGCCGCTACAGGGCGCGTCCCATT
CGCCATTCAGGCTGCGCAACTGTTGGGAAGGGCGATCGGTGCGGGCCTCTTCGCTATTACGCCAGCTGGC
GAAAGGGGGATGTGCTGCAAGGCGATTAAGTTGGGTAACGCCAGGGTTTTCCCAGTCACGACGTTGTAAA
ACGACGGCCAGTGAGCGCGCGTAATACGACTCACTATAGGGCGAATTGGGTACCGGGCCCCCCCTCGAGG
TCCTCCAGCTTTTGTTCCCTTTAGTGAGGGTTAATTGCGCGCTTGGCGTAATCATGGTCATAGCTGTTTC
CTGTGTGAAATTGTTATCCGCTCACAATTCCACACAACATACGAGCCGGAAGCATAAAGTGTAAAGCCTG
GGGTGCCTAATGAGTGAGCTAACTCACATTAATTGCGTTGCGCTCACTGCCCGCTTTCCACCGGTGGTCT
CGCCAGGACCATGGCCTGACCCCGGACCAAGTGGTGGCTATCGAGACGTCTAGACCAGCCAGGACAGAAA
TGCCTCGACTTCGCTGCTACCCAAGGTTGCCGGGTGACGCACACCGTGGAAACGGATGAAGGCACGAACC
CAGTGGACATAAGCCTGTTCGGTTCGTAAGCTGTAATGCAAGTAGCGTATGCGCTCACGCAACTGGTCCA
GAACCTTGACCGAACGCAGCGGTGGTAACGGCGCAGTGGCGGTTTTCATGGCTTGTTATGACTGTTTTTT
TGGGGTACAGTCTATGCCTCGGGCATCCAAGCAGCAAGCGCGTTACGCCGTGGGTCGATGTTTGATGTTA
TGGAGCAGCAACGATGTTACGCAGCAGGGCAGTCGCCCTAAAACAAAGTTAAACATTATGAGGGAAGCGG
TGATCGCCGAAGTATCGACTCAACTATCAGAGGTAGTTGGCGTCATCGAGCGCCATCTCGAACCGACGTT
GCTGGCCGTACATTTGTACGGCTCCGCAGTGGATGGCGGCCTGAAGCCACACAGTGATATTGATTTGCTG
GTTACGGTGACCGTAAGGCTTGATGAAACAACGCGGCGAGCTTTGATCAACGACCTTTTGGAAACTTCGG
CTTCCCCTGGAGAGAGCGAGATTCTCCGCGCTGTAGAAGTCACCATTGTTGTGCACGACGACATCATTCC
GTGGCGTTATCCAGCTAAGCGCGAACTGCAATTTGGAGAATGGCAGCGCAATGACATTCTTGCAGGTATC
TTCGAGCCAGCCACGATCGACATTGATCTGGCTATCTTGCTGACAAAAGCAAGAGAACATAGCGTTGCCT
TGGTAGGTCCAGCGGCGGAGGAACTCTTTGATCCGGTTCCTGAACAGGATCTATTTGAGGCGCTAAATGA
AACCTTAACGCTATGGAACTCGCCGCCCGACTGGGCTGGCGATGAGCGAAATGTAGTGCTTACGTTGTCC
CGCATTTGGTACAGCGCAGTAACCGGCAAAATCGCGCCGAAGGATGTCGCTGCCGACTGGGCAATGGAGC
GCCTGCCGGCCCAGTATCAGCCCGTCATACTTGAAGCTAGACAGGCTTATCTTGGACAAGAAGAAGATCG
CTTGGCCTCGCGCGCAGATCAGTTGGAAGAATTTGTCCACTACGTGAAAGGCGAGATCACCAAGGTAGTC
GGCAAATAACCCTCGAGCCACCCATGACCAAAATCCCTTAACGTGAGTTACGCGTCGTTCCACTGAGCGT
CAGACCCCGTAGAAAAGATCAAAGGATCTTCTTGAGATCCTTTTTTTCTGCGCGTAATCTGCTGCTTGCA
AACAAAAAAACCACCGCTACCAGCGGTGGTTTGTTTGCCGGATCAAGAGCTACCAACTCTTTTTCCGAAG
GTAACTGGCTTCAGCAGAGCGCAGATACCAAATACTGTCCTTCTAGTGTAGCCGTAGTTAGGCCACCACT
TCAAGAACTCTGTAGCACCGCCTACATACCTCGCTCTGCTAATCCTGTTACCAGTGGCTGCTGCCAGTGG
CGATAAGTCGTGTCTTACCGGGTTGGACTCAAGACGATAGTTACCGGATAAGGCGCAGCGGTCGGGCTGA
ACGGGGGGTTCGTGCACACAGCCCAGCTTGGAGCGAACGACCTACACCGAACTGAGATACCTACAGCGTG
AGCATTGAGAAAGCGCCACGCTTCCCGAAGGGAGAAAGGCGGACAGGTATCCGGTAAGCGGCAGGGTCGG
AACAGGAGAGCGCACGAGGGAGCTTCCAGGGGGAAACGCCTGGTATCTTTATAGTCCTGTCGGGTTTCGC
CACCTCTGACTTGAGCGTCGATTTTTGTGATGCTCGTCAGGGGGGCGGAGCCTATGGAAAAACGCCAGCA
ACGCGGCCTTTTTACGGTTCCTGGCCTTTTGCTGGCCTTTTGCTCACATGTTCTTTCCTGCGTTATCCCC
TGATTCTGTGGATAACCGTATTACCGCCTTTGAGTGAGCTGATACCGCTCGCCGCAGCCGAACGACCGAG
CGCAGCGAGTCAGTGAGCGAGGAAGCGGAAGAGCGCCCAATACGCAAACCGCCTCTCCCCGCGCGTTGGC
CGATTCATTAATGCAGCTGGCACGACAGGTTTCCCGACTGGAAAGCGGGCAGTGAGCGCAACGCAATTAA
TACGCGTACCGCTAGCCAGGAAGAGTTTGTAGAAACGCAAAAAGGCCATCCGTCAGGATGGCCTTCTGCT
TAGTTTGATGCCTGGCAGTTTATGGCGGGCGTCCTGCCCGCCACCCTCCGGGCCGTTGCTTCACAACGTT
CAAATCCGCTCCCGGCGGATTTGTCCTACTCAGGAGAGCGTTCACCGACAAACAACAGATAAAACGAAAG
GCCCAGTCTTCCGACTGAGCCTTTCGTTTTATTTGATGCCTGGCAGTTCCCTACTCTCGCGTTAACGCTA
GCATGGATGTTTTCCCAGTCACGACGTTGTAAAACGACGGCCAGTCTTAAG
