>Addgene plasmid #63501 | pFusB3-16 | addgene partial sequence | sequence record 116444 | pCR8_R1 5'-cgaaccgaacaggcttatgt-3'
GGTGTGCGTCACCCGGCAACCTTGGGTAGCAGCGAAGTCGAGGCATTTCTGTCCTGGCTGGTCTAGACGT
CTCGATAGCCACCACTTGGTCCGGGGTCAGGCCATGGTCCTGGCACAGCACCGGCAACAGCCGCTGCACC
GTTTCGAGCGCTTGCTTGCCGCCACCGTTGCTGGCGATAGCCACCACTTGGTCCGGGGTCAGGCCATGGT
CCTGGCACAGCACCGGCAACAGCCGCTGCACCGTTTCGAGCGCTTGCTTGCCGCCACCGTTGCTGGCGAT
AGCCACCACTTGGTCCGGGGTCAGGCCATGGTCCTGGCACAGCACCGGCAACAGCCGCTGCACCGTTTCG
AGCGCTTGCTTGCCGCCAATGTTGCTGGCGATAGCCACCACTTGGTCCGGGGTCAGGCCATGAGACGCTT
AAGACTGGCCGTCGTTTTACAACGTCGTGACTGGGAAAACATCCATGCTAGCGTTAACGCGAGAGTAGGG
AACTGCCAGGCATCAAATAAAACGAAAGGCTCAGTCGGAAGACTGGGCCTTTCGTTTTATCTGTTGTTTG
TCGGTGAACGCTCTCCTGAGTAGGACAAATCCGCCGGGAGCGGATTTGAACGTTGTGAAGCAACGGCCCG
GAGGGTGGCGGGCAGGACGCCCGCCATAAACTGCCAGGCATCAAACTAAGCAGAAGGCCATCCTGACGGA
TGGCCTTTTTGCGTTTCTACAAACTCTTCCTGGCTAGCGGTACGCGTATTAATTGCGTTGCGCTCACTG
